Addgene plasmid #115142: pCAG-hMb3Cas12a-NLS(nucleoplasmin)-3xHA (RTW2500)
Purpose: CAG promoter expression plasmid for human codon optimized Mb3Cas12a nuclease with C-terminal NLS and HA tag
Depositing lab: Joseph Bondy-Denomy & Keith Joung & Benjamin Kleinstiver. Depositing organization: Massachusetts General Hospital. Publication: Discovery of widespread Type I and Type V CRISPR-Cas inhibitors. Marino ND, Zhang JY, Borges AL, Sousa AA, Leon LM, Rauch BJ, Walton RT, Berry JD, Joung JK, Kleinstiver BP, Bondy-Denomy J. Science. 2018 Sep 6. pii: science.aau5174. doi: 10.1126/science.aau5174. PubMed 30190308.
Backbone
  Vector backbone: pCAG (Addgene #11179)
  Backbone manufacturer: Cepko lab (Addgene Plasmid #11179)
  Vector type: Mammalian Expression
Growth in bacteria
  Bacterial resistance: Ampicillin, 100 μg/mL
  Growth temperature: 37°C
  Growth strain: DH5alpha
  Copy number: High Copy
Gene/Insert
  Gene/Insert name: human codon optimized Mb3Cas12a (alt name: RTW2500)
  Species: Synthetic
  Tag / fusion protein: NLS(nucleoplasmin) and 3xHA (C terminal on insert)
  Cloning method: Gibson Cloning
  Sequencing primers: 5′ pCAG-F (5'-GCAACGTGCTGGTTATTGTG-3'); 3′ Bglob-pA-R (5'-TTTTGGCAGAGGGAAAAAGA-3')
Terms and licenses: Academic/Nonprofit Terms; Industry Terms: Not Available to Industry
How to cite: pCAG-hMb3Cas12a-NLS(nucleoplasmin)-3xHA (RTW2500) was a gift from Joseph Bondy-Denomy & Keith Joung & Benjamin Kleinstiver (Addgene plasmid # 115142 ; http://n2t.net/addgene:115142 ; RRID:Addgene_115142)
