[The description below was written by a language model from this plasmid's Addgene catalogue record and pLannotate feature annotations shown in this document.]
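Description:
pCAG-hMb3Cas12a-NLS(nucleoplasmin)-3xHA (RTW2500) is an 8.8 kb mammalian expression plasmid built on the pCAG backbone for producing a human codon-optimized Mb3Cas12a, a type V CRISPR nuclease, in transfected cells. It is propagated in E. coli through a high-copy ColE1/pUC-type origin and selected with ampicillin via the β-lactamase gene and its own promoter. No mammalian selection marker is annotated. The backbone also carries an SV40 origin of replication, which can support episomal amplification in cells expressing large T antigen, along with an SV40 poly(A) signal and leftover lac promoter/operator and lacI fragments that play no role in the payload.

Expression is driven by the composite CAG promoter, annotated here as the CMV immediate-early enhancer, the chicken β-actin promoter and the chimeric chicken β-actin/rabbit β-globin intron, an arrangement that gives strong, broadly active transcription. The feature table does not annotate the Cas12a coding sequence itself. It presumably occupies the large unannotated stretch between the residual multiple cloning site and the 3xHA tag. According to the catalogue entry, the nuclease carries a C-terminal nucleoplasmin nuclear localization signal, which directs it to the nucleus, followed by three tandem HA epitopes for detection by immunoblotting or immunostaining. Transcripts terminate at the rabbit β-globin polyadenylation signal. The short "HBB" fragments flagged on either side of the insert are most likely globin-derived sequences belonging to the intron and 3′ region rather than expressed proteins.

The plasmid encodes no crRNA, so a guide must be supplied from a separate construct. It was deposited with a study on inhibitors of type I and type V CRISPR-Cas systems, which fits its use for expressing this Cas12a ortholog in human cells.
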