Features (pLannotate 1.2.2; 19 found; start..end, strand, type, name):
      5..384     +  enhancer       CMV enhancer: human cytomegalovirus immediate early enhancer
    386..661     +  promoter       chicken β-actin promoter: No description available
    662..1678    +  intron         chimeric intron: chimera between introns from chicken β-actin and rabbit β-globin
   1676..1732    +  CDS            HBB (fragment): HBB_LEPEU - Experimental evidence at protein level: Swiss-Prot protein existence level 1. Involved in oxygen transport from the lung to the various peripheral tissues. From Lepus europaeus (European hare).
   1727..1763    +  misc_feature   MCS (fragment): multiple cloning site
   5614..5694    +  CDS            3xHA: three tandem HA epitope tags
   5707..5778    +  CDS            HBB (fragment): HBB_PONPY - Experimental evidence at transcript level: Swiss-Prot protein existence level 2. Involved in oxygen transport from the lung to the various peripheral tissues. From Pongo pygmaeus (Bornean orangutan).
   5849..5904    +  polyA_signal   β-globin poly(A) signal: rabbit β-globin polyadenylation signal (Gil and Proudfoot, 1987)
   6289..6305    -  protein_bind   lac operator: The lac repressor binds to the lac operator to inhibit transcription in E. coli. This inhibition can be relieved by adding lactose or isopropyl-β-D-thiogalactopyranoside (IPTG). lac repressor encoded by lacI
   6313..6343    -  promoter       lac promoter: promoter for the E. coli lac operon
   6358..6379    -  protein_bind   CAP binding site: CAP binding activates transcription in the presence of cAMP. E. coli catabolite activator protein
   6392..6431    -  CDS            lacI (fragment): lac repressor; lacI; The lac repressor binds to the lac operator to inhibit transcription in E. coli. This inhibition can be relieved by adding lactose or isopropyl-β-D-thiogalactopyranoside (IPTG).
   6438..6460    +  promoter       SV40 promoter (fragment): SV40 enhancer and early promoter
   6484..6619    +  rep_origin     SV40 ori: SV40 origin of replication
   6639..6773    +  polyA_signal   SV40 poly(A) signal: SV40 polyadenylation signal
   6775..6829    -  CDS            lacI (fragment): lac repressor; lacI; The lac repressor binds to the lac operator to inhibit transcription in E. coli. This inhibition can be relieved by adding lactose or isopropyl-β-D-thiogalactopyranoside (IPTG).
   7012..7600    -  rep_origin     ori: high-copy-number ColE1/pMB1/pBR322/pUC origin of replication
   7771..8631    -  CDS            AmpR: β-lactamase; bla; confers resistance to ampicillin, carbenicillin, and related antibiotics
   8632..8736    -  promoter       AmpR promoter: bla
>Addgene plasmid #115142 | pCAG-hMb3Cas12a-NLS(nucleoplasmin)-3xHA (RTW2500) | addgene full sequence | sequence record 220502 | Addgene NGS Result
GGTCGACATTGATTATTGACTAGTTATTAATAGTAATCAATTACGGGGTCATTAGTTCATAGCCCATATA
TGGAGTTCCGCGTTACATAACTTACGGTAAATGGCCCGCCTGGCTGACCGCCCAACGACCCCCGCCCATT
GACGTCAATAATGACGTATGTTCCCATAGTAACGCCAATAGGGACTTTCCATTGACGTCAATGGGTGGAG
TATTTACGGTAAACTGCCCACTTGGCAGTACATCAAGTGTATCATATGCCAAGTACGCCCCCTATTGACG
TCAATGACGGTAAATGGCCCGCCTGGCATTATGCCCAGTACATGACCTTATGGGACTTTCCTACTTGGCA
GTACATCTACGTATTAGTCATCGCTATTACCATGGTCGAGGTGAGCCCCACGTTCTGCTTCACTCTCCCC
ATCTCCCCCCCCTCCCCACCCCCAATTTTGTATTTATTTATTTTTTAATTATTTTGTGCAGCGATGGGGG
CGGGGGGGGGGGGGGSGCGCGCCAGGCGGGGCGGGGCGGGGCGAGGGGCGGGGCGGGGCGAGGCGGAGAG
GTGCGGCGGCAGCCAATCAGAGCGGCGCGCTCCGAAAGTTTCCTTTTATGGCGAGGCGGCGGCGGCGGCG
GCCCTATAAAAAGCGAAGCGCGCGGCGGGCGGGAGTCGCTGCGCGCTGCCTTCGCCCCGTGCCCCGCTCC
GCCGCCGCCTCGCGCCGCCCGCCCCGGCTCTGACTGACCGCGTTACTCCCACAGGTGAGCGGGCGGGACG
GCCCTTCTCCTCCGGGCTGTAATTAGCGCTTGGTTTAATGACGGCTTGTTTCTTTTCTGTGGCTGCGTGA
AAGCCTTGAGGGGCTCCGGGAGGGCCCTTTGTGCGGGGGGAGCGGCTCGGGGGGTGCGTGCGTGTGTGTG
TGCGTGGGGAGCGCCGCGTGCGGCTCCGCGCTGCCCGGCGGCTGTGAGCGCTGCGGGCGCGGCGCGGGGC
TTTGTGCGCTCCGCAGTGTGCGCGAGGGGAGCGCGGCCGGGGGCGGTGCCCCGCGGTGCGGGGGGGGCTG
CGAGGGGAACAAAGGCTGCGTGCGGGGTGTGTGCGTGGGGGGGTGAGCAGGGGGTGTGGGCGCGTCGGTC
GGGCTGCAACCCCCCCTGCACCCCCCTCCCCGAGTTGCTGAGCACGGCCCGGCTTCGGGTGCGGGGCTCC
GTACGGGGCGTGGCGCGGGGCTCGCCGTGCCGGGCGGGGGGTGGCGGCAGGTGGGGGTGCCGGGCGGGGC
GGGGCCGCCTCGGGCCGGGGAGGGCTCGGGGGAGGGGCGCGGCGGCCCCCGGAGCGCCGGCGGCTGTCGA
GGCGCGGCGAGCCGCAGCCATTGCCTTTTATGGTAATCGTGCGAGAGGGCGCAGGGACTTCCTTTGTCCC
AAATCTGTGCGGAGCCGAAATCTGGGAGGCGCCGCCGCACCCCCTCTAGCGGGCGCGGGGCGAAGCGGTG
CGGCGCCGGCAGGAAGGAAATGGGCGGGGAGGGCCTTCGTGCGTCGCCGCGCCGCCGTCCCCTTCTCCCT
CTCCAGCCTCGGGGCTGTCCGCGGGGGGACGGCTGCCTTCGGGGGGGACGGGGCAGGGCGGGGTTCGGCT
TCTGGCGTGTGACCGGCGGCTCTAGAGCCTCTGCTAACCATGTTCATGCCTTCTTCTTTTTCCTACAGCT
CCTGGGCAACGTGCTGGTTATTGTGCTGTCTCATCATTTTGGCAAAGAATTCTGCAGTCGACGGTACCGC
GGGCCCGGGATCCACCGGTCGCCACCATGCTGTTCCAGGACTTCACCCACCTGTACCCCCTGAGCAAGAC
CGTCAGATTCGAGCTGAAGCCCATCGGCAAGACCCTGGAACACATCCACGCCAAGAACTTTCTGAACCAG
GACGAGACAATGGCCGACATGTACCAGAAAGTGAAGGCCATCCTGGACGACTACCACCGGGACTTTATCG
CCGACATGATGGGCGAAGTGAAGCTGACCAAGCTGGCCGAGTTCTACGACGTGTACCTGAAGTTCCGGAA
GAACCCCAAGGACGACGGCCTGCAGAAGCAGCTGAAAGACCTGCAGGCTGTGCTGCGGAAAGAAATCGTG
AAGCCTATCGGAAACGGCGGCAAGTACAAGGCCGGCTACGACAGACTGTTCGGCGCCAAGCTGTTCAAGG
ACGGCAAAGAGCTGGGCGACCTGGCCAAGTTCGTGATCGCCCAGGAAGGCGAGAGCAGCCCTAAGCTGGC
CCACCTGGCCCATTTCGAGAAGTTCAGCACCTACTTCACCGGCTTCCACGACAACCGCAAGAACATGTAC
AGCGACGAGGACAAGCACACCGCCATTGCCTACCGGCTGATCCACGAGAACCTGCCCCGGTTCATCGACA
ACCTGCAGATCCTGGCCACCATCAAGCAGAAGCACAGCGCCCTGTACGACCAGATCATCAACGAGCTGAC
CGCCAGCGGCCTGGATGTGTCTCTGGCCTCTCACCTGGATGGCTACCACAAGCTGCTGACACAGGAAGGC
ATCACCGCCTACAACACCCTGCTGGGCGGAATCTCTGGCGAGGCCGGCAGCAGAAAGATCCAGGGCATCA
ATGAACTGATCAACAGCCACCACAACCAGCACTGCCACAAGAGCGAGCGGATTGCCAAGCTGCGGCCCCT
GCACAAGCAGATTCTGAGCGACGGAATGGGCGTGTCCTTCCTGCCCAGCAAGTTCGCCGACGACAGCGAA
GTGTGCCAGGCCGTGAATGAGTTCTACCGGCACTACGCCGACGTGTTCGCCAAGGTGCAGAGCCTGTTCG
ACGGCTTCGACGACTATCAGAAAGACGGCATCTACGTGGAGTACAAGAACCTGAACGAGCTGTCCAAGCA
GGCCTTCGGCGACTTCGCTCTGCTGGGAAGAGTGCTGGACGGCTACTATGTGGACGTCGTGAACCCCGAG
TTCAACGAGAGATTTGCCAAGGCCAAGACCGACAACGCCAAAGCCAAGCTGACAAAAGAGAAGGACAAGT
TCATCAAGGGCGTGCACTCCCTGGCTTCTCTGGAACAGGCCATCGAGCACTACACCGCCAGACACGACGA
CGAGTCTGTGCAGGCCGGAAAGCTGGGCCAGTACTTCAAGCACGGACTGGCCGGCGTGGACAACCCCATC
CAGAAGATCCACAACAACCACTCTACAATCAAGGGCTTCCTGGAAAGAGAGCGGCCTGCCGGCGAAAGAG
CCCTGCCCAAGATCAAGAGCGACAAGAGCCCCGAGATCAGACAGCTGAAAGAGCTGCTGGACAACGCCCT
GAACGTGGCCCACTTCGCCAAACTGCTGACCACCAAGACCACACTGCACAATCAGGATGGCAACTTCTAC
GGCGAGTTCGGAGCCCTGTATGATGAGCTGGCCAAGATCGCCACCCTGTACAACAAAGTGCGGGACTACC
TGAGCCAGAAGCCCTTCAGCACCGAGAAGTACAAGCTGAATTTCGGCAACCCTACCCTGCTGAACGGCTG
GGACCTGAACAAAGAGAAAGATAACTTCGGCGTGATCCTGCAGAAGGACGGCTGCTACTACCTGGCCCTG
CTGGATAAGGCCCACAAGAAGGTGTTCGATAACGCCCCCAACACCGGCAAGTCTGTGTATCAGAAGATGA
TCTATAAGCTGCTGCCTGGCCCCAACAAGATGCTGCCCAAGGTGTTCTTCGCCAAGAGCAACCTGGACTA
CTACAACCCCAGCGCCGAACTGCTGGACAAATACGCCCAGGGCACACACAAGAAAGGCGACAACTTCAAC
CTGAAGGACTGCCACGCCCTGATCGATTTCTTCAAGGCCGGAATCAACAAGCACCCCGAGTGGCAGCACT
TCGGCTTCAAGTTCAGCCCCACCAGCAGCTACCAGGACCTGAGCGACTTCTACAGAGAGGTGGAACCCCA
GGGCTACCAAGTGAAGTTCGTGGACATCAACGCCGACTACATCAATGAGCTGGTGGAACAGGGCCAGCTG
TACCTGTTTCAGATCTACAACAAGGACTTTAGCCCCAAGGCCCACGGCAAGCCCAACCTGCACACCCTGT
ATTTCAAGGCCCTGTTTAGCGAGGACAACCTCGTGAATCCCATCTACAAACTGAACGGGGAGGCCGAGAT
CTTCTACCGGAAGGCCTCCCTGGACATGAACGAGACAACCATCCACAGAGCCGGCGAGGTGCTGGAAAAC
AAGAACCCTGACAACCCTAAGAAACGGCAGTTCGTGTACGACATCATCAAGGACAAGCGGTACACCCAGG
ATAAGTTCATGCTGCACGTGCCCATCACCATGAACTTCGGAGTGCAGGGCATGACCATCAAAGAGTTCAA
CAAAAAAGTGAACCAGAGCATCCAGCAGTACGACGAAGTGAACGTGATCGGCATCGACCGGGGCGAGCGG
CATCTGCTGTATCTGACCGTGATCAACTCCAAGGGCGAGATTCTGGAACAGAGATCCCTGAACGACATCA
CCACCGCCTCCGCCAACGGCACCCAGATGACCACCCCTTACCACAAGATCCTGGACAAGCGCGAGATCGA
GCGGCTGAACGCCAGAGTGGGATGGGGAGAGATCGAGACAATCAAAGAACTGAAGTCCGGCTACCTGTCC
CACGTGGTGCATCAGATCTCCCAGCTGATGCTGAAGTACAACGCCATCGTGGTGCTGGAAGATCTGAATT
TTGGCTTCAAGAGGGGCCGGTTCAAGGTGGAAAAGCAGATCTACCAGAACTTCGAGAATGCCCTGATCAA
GAAACTGAACCACCTGGTGCTGAAAGACAAGGCCGACGACGAGATCGGCAGCTACAAGAACGCCCTGCAG
CTGACTAACAACTTCACCGATCTGAAGAGTATCGGCAAGCAGACCGGCTTTCTGTTCTACGTGCCCGCCT
GGAATACCAGCAAGATCGACCCCGAGACAGGCTTCGTGGACCTGCTGAAGCCTAGATACGAGAATATCGC
CCAGAGCCAGGCCTTCTTCGGCAAGTTCGACAAGATCTGCTACAACGCCGATAGGGGCTACTTCGAGTTC
CACATCGACTACGCCAAGTTCAATGACAAGGCCAAAAACAGCCGGCAGATCTGGAAAATCTGCAGCCACG
GCGATAAGCGCTACGTGTACGATAAGACCGCCAACCAGAACAAGGGCGCCACCATCGGAGTGAATGTGAA
CGATGAGCTGAAGTCCCTGTTCACCCGCTACCACATCAACGATAAGCAGCCCAATCTCGTGATGGACATC
TGCCAGAACAACGACAAAGAGTTTCACAAGAGCCTGATGTATCTGCTGAAAACACTGCTGGCTCTGCGGT
ACAGCAACGCCAGCTCCGACGAGGATTTCATCCTGAGCCCCGTGGCCAACGACGAGGGCGTGTTCTTCAA
TAGCGCCCTGGCCGACGATACCCAGCCCCAGAATGCCGATGCCAACGGCGCCTACCACATTGCCCTGAAG
GGACTGTGGCTGCTGAACGAACTGAAGAACAGCGACGATCTGAACAAAGTGAAGCTGGCCATCGACAACC
AGACCTGGCTGAATTTCGCCCAGAACAGAAAGAGGCCGGCGGCCACGAAGAAGGCCGGCCAGGCCAAGAA
GAAGAAGGGATCCTACCCATACGATGTTCCAGATTACGCTTATCCCTACGACGTGCCTGATTATGCATAC
CCATATGATGTCCCCGACTATGCCTAAAGCGGCCGCACTCCTCAGGTGCAGGCTGCCTATCAGAAGGTGG
TGGCTGGTGTGGCCAATGCCCTGGCTCACAAATACCACTGAGATCTTTTTCCCTCTGCCAAAAATTATGG
GGACATCATGAAGCCCCTTGAGCATCTGACTTCTGGCTAATAAAGGAAATTTATTTTCATTGCAATAGTG
TGTTGGAATTTTTTGTGTCTCTCACTCGGAAGGACATATGGGAGGGCAAATCATTTAAAACATCAGAATG
AGTATTTGGTTTAGAGTTTGGCAACATATGCCCATATGCTGGCTGCCATGAACAAAGGTTGGCTATAAAG
AGGTCATCAGTATATGAAACAGCCCCCTGCTGTCCATTCCTTATTCCATAGAAAAGCCTTGACTTGAGGT
TAGATTTTTTTTATATTTTGTTTTGTGTTATTTTTTTCTTTAACATCCCTAAAATTTTCCTTACATGTTT
TACTAGCCAGATTTTTCCTCCTCTCCTGACTACTCCCAGTCATAGCTGTCCCTCTTCTCTTATGGAGATC
CCTCGACCTGCAGCCCAAGCTTGGCGTAATCATGGTCATAGCTGTTTCCTGTGTGAAATTGTTATCCGCT
CACAATTCCACACAACATACGAGCCGGAAGCATAAAGTGTAAAGCCTGGGGTGCCTAATGAGTGAGCTAA
CTCACATTAATTGCGTTGCGCTCACTGCCCGCTTTCCAGTCGGGAAACCTGTCGTGCCAGCGGATCCGCA
TCTCAATTAGTCAGCAACCATAGTCCCGCCCCTAACTCCGCCCATCCCGCCCCTAACTCCGCCCAGTTCC
GCCCATTCTCCGCCCCATGGCTGACTAATTTTTTTTATTTATGCAGAGGCCGAGGCCGCCTCGGCCTCTG
AGCTATTCCAGAAGTAGTGAGGAGGCTTTTTTGGAGGCCTAGGCTTTTGCAAAAAGCTAACTTGTTTATT
GCAGCTTATAATGGTTACAAATAAAGCAATAGCATCACAAATTTCACAAATAAAGCATTTTTTTCACTGC
ATTCTAGTTGTGGTTTGTCCAAACTCATCAATGTATCTTATCATGTCTGGATCCGCTGCATTAATGAATC
GGCCAACGCGCGGGGAGAGGCGGTTTGCGTATTGGGCGCTCTTCCGCTTCCTCGCTCACTGACTCGCTGC
GCTCGGTCGTTCGGCTGCGGCGAGCGGTATCAGCTCACTCAAAGGCGGTAATACGGTTATCCACAGAATC
AGGGGATAACGCAGGAAAGAACATGTGAGCAAAAGGCCAGCAAAAGGCCAGGAACCGTAAAAAGGCCGCG
TTGCTGGCGTTTTTCCATAGGCTCCGCCCCCCTGACGAGCATCACAAAAATCGACGCTCAAGTCAGAGGT
GGCGAAACCCGACAGGACTATAAAGATACCAGGCGTTTCCCCCTGGAAGCTCCCTCGTGCGCTCTCCTGT
TCCGACCCTGCCGCTTACCGGATACCTGTCCGCCTTTCTCCCTTCGGGAAGCGTGGCGCTTTCTCATAGC
TCACGCTGTAGGTATCTCAGTTCGGTGTAGGTCGTTCGCTCCAAGCTGGGCTGTGTGCACGAACCCCCCG
TTCAGCCCGACCGCTGCGCCTTATCCGGTAACTATCGTCTTGAGTCCAACCCGGTAAGACACGACTTATC
GCCACTGGCAGCAGCCACTGGTAACAGGATTAGCAGAGCGAGGTATGTAGGCGGTGCTACAGAGTTCTTG
AAGTGGTGGCCTAACTACGGCTACACTAGAAGAACAGTATTTGGTATCTGCGCTCTGCTGAAGCCAGTTA
CCTTCGGAAAAAGAGTTGGTAGCTCTTGATCCGGCAAACAAACCACCGCTGGTAGCGGTGGTTTTTTTGT
TTGCAAGCAGCAGATTACGCGCAGAAAAAAAGGATCTCAAGAAGATCCTTTGATCTTTTCTACGGGGTCT
GACGCTCAGTGGAACGAAAACTCACGTTAAGGGATTTTGGTCATGAGATTATCAAAAAGGATCTTCACCT
AGATCCTTTTAAATTAAAAATGAAGTTTTAAATCAATCTAAAGTATATATGAGTAAACTTGGTCTGACAG
TTACCAATGCTTAATCAGTGAGGCACCTATCTCAGCGATCTGTCTATTTCGTTCATCCATAGTTGCCTGA
CTCCCCGTCGTGTAGATAACTACGATACGGGAGGGCTTACCATCTGGCCCCAGTGCTGCAATGATACCGC
GAGACCCACGCTCACCGGCTCCAGATTTATCAGCAATAAACCAGCCAGCCGGAAGGGCCGAGCGCAGAAG
TGGTCCTGCAACTTTATCCGCCTCCATCCAGTCTATTAATTGTTGCCGGGAAGCTAGAGTAAGTAGTTCG
CCAGTTAATAGTTTGCGCAACGTTGTTGCCATTGCTACAGGCATCGTGGTGTCACGCTCGTCGTTTGGTA
TGGCTTCATTCAGCTCCGGTTCCCAACGATCAAGGCGAGTTACATGATCCCCCATGTTGTGCAAAAAAGC
GGTTAGCTCCTTCGGTCCTCCGATCGTTGTCAGAAGTAAGTTGGCCGCAGTGTTATCACTCATGGTTATG
GCAGCACTGCATAATTCTCTTACTGTCATGCCATCCGTAAGATGCTTTTCTGTGACTGGTGAGTACTCAA
CCAAGTCATTCTGAGAATAGTGTATGCGGCGACCGAGTTGCTCTTGCCCGGCGTCAATACGGGATAATAC
CGCGCCACATAGCAGAACTTTAAAAGTGCTCATCATTGGAAAACGTTCTTCGGGGCGAAAACTCTCAAGG
ATCTTACCGCTGTTGAGATCCAGTTCGATGTAACCCACTCGTGCACCCAACTGATCTTCAGCATCTTTTA
CTTTCACCAGCGTTTCTGGGTGAGCAAAAACAGGAAGGCAAAATGCCGCAAAAAAGGGAATAAGGGCGAC
ACGGAAATGTTGAATACTCATACTCTTCCTTTTTCAATATTATTGAAGCATTTATCAGGGTTATTGTCTC
ATGAGCGGATACATATTTGAATGTATTTAGAAAAATAAACAAATAGGGGTTCCGCGCACATTTCCCCGAA
AAGTGCCACCTG
